Addgene plasmid #221727: pCS2+-Zeo-miR-430-10-11 mm
Purpose: Expression of Zeocin resistance marker followed by miR-430 target site insertion with mismatches at position 10 and 11 in zebrafish embryos.
Depositing lab: David Bartel. Depositing organization: Whitehead Institute for Biomedical Research. Publication: A Seed Mismatch Enhances Argonaute2-Catalyzed Cleavage and Partially Rescues Severely Impaired Cleavage Found in Fish. Chen GR, Sive H, Bartel DP. Mol Cell. 2017 Dec 21;68(6):1095-1107.e5. doi: 10.1016/j.molcel.2017.11.032. PubMed 29272705.
Backbone
  Vector backbone: pCS2+
  Vector type: Fish expression
  Selectable markers: Zeocin
Growth in bacteria
  Bacterial resistance: Ampicillin, 100 μg/mL
  Growth temperature: 37°C
  Growth strain: DH5alpha
  Copy number: High Copy
Gene/Insert
  Gene/Insert name: BleoR-miR-430-10-11 mm
  Species: D. rerio (zebrafish)
  Mutation: Mismatch at positions 10 and 11 of miR-430 site
  Promoter: simian CMV IE94
  Cloning method: Gibson Cloning
  Sequencing primers: 5′ SP6 (5' of insert)
Terms and licenses: Academic/Nonprofit Terms; Industry Terms: Not Available to Industry
Depositor comments: This plasmid was used for IVT-template generation. Mutations may exist within the pre-existing CMV IE94 promoter.
How to cite: pCS2+-Zeo-miR-430-10-11 mm was a gift from David Bartel (Addgene plasmid # 221727 ; http://n2t.net/addgene:221727 ; RRID:Addgene_221727)
