[The description below was written by a language model from this plasmid's Addgene catalogue record and pLannotate feature annotations shown in this document.]
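Description:
pCS2+-Zeo-miR-430-10-11 mm is a 4.5 kb reporter construct built by Gibson cloning in the pCS2+ backbone, a vector widely used for expression and mRNA synthesis in fish and frog embryos. It is maintained in E. coli as a high-copy plasmid through a ColE1/pUC-type origin and selected with ampicillin via the β-lactamase gene. An f1 origin and remnants of the lac region (lac promoter and operator, lacZα and lacI fragments) are carried over from the parental backbone.

The payload is the Sh ble (BleoR) coding sequence, which encodes the bleomycin/Zeocin-binding protein, followed according to the record by a miR-430 target site bearing mismatches at positions 10 and 11. That site is not annotated in the feature table, but presumably lies in the short stretch between the BleoR CDS and the SV40 polyadenylation signal. Central mismatches of this kind are generally expected to prevent Argonaute-catalysed slicing of a target, so this construct plausibly serves as a non-cleavable comparison to a fully paired site, although the record does not spell out that role. Here BleoR appears to act chiefly as a defined transcript body rather than as a drug selection tool.

Two promoters sit upstream of the insert: the simian CMV IE94 enhancer/promoter for expression from DNA in vertebrate cells, and an SP6 promoter immediately before the coding region. T7 (fragment) and T3 promoters flank the poly(A) signal in the opposite orientation. The depositor notes that the plasmid was used to generate templates for in vitro transcription, consistent with producing RNA for zebrafish embryos, where miR-430 is abundant. The depositor also notes that mutations may be present in the CMV IE94 promoter.
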