Features (pLannotate 1.2.2; 15 found; start..end, strand, type, name):
     35..53      +  promoter       SP6 promoter: promoter for bacteriophage SP6 RNA polymerase
    106..480     +  CDS            BleoR: antibiotic-binding protein; Sh ble from Streptoalloteichus hindustanus; confers resistance to bleomycin, phleomycin, and Zeocin™
    529..546     -  promoter       T7 promoter (fragment): promoter for bacteriophage T7 RNA polymerase
    551..685     -  polyA_signal   SV40 poly(A) signal: SV40 polyadenylation signal
    798..816     -  promoter       T3 promoter: promoter for bacteriophage T3 RNA polymerase
    861..877     -  protein_bind   lac operator: The lac repressor binds to the lac operator to inhibit transcription in E. coli. This inhibition can be relieved by adding lactose or isopropyl-β-D-thiogalactopyranoside (IPTG). lac repressor encoded by lacI
    885..915     -  promoter       lac promoter: promoter for the E. coli lac operon
    930..951     -  protein_bind   CAP binding site: CAP binding activates transcription in the presence of cAMP. E. coli catabolite activator protein
    964..1056    -  CDS            lacI (fragment): lac repressor; lacI; The lac repressor binds to the lac operator to inhibit transcription in E. coli. This inhibition can be relieved by adding lactose or isopropyl-β-D-thiogalactopyranoside (IPTG).
   1239..1827    -  rep_origin     ori: high-copy-number ColE1/pMB1/pBR322/pUC origin of replication
   1998..2858    -  CDS            AmpR: β-lactamase; bla; confers resistance to ampicillin, carbenicillin, and related antibiotics
   2859..2963    -  promoter       AmpR promoter: bla
   3016..3444    -  rep_origin     f1 ori (sequence partly withheld): f1 bacteriophage origin of replication; arrow indicates direction of (+) strand synthesis
   3449..3515    -  CDS            lacZα (fragment): LacZα fragment of β-galactosidase; lacZ fragment
   3522..4499    +  promoter       CMV IE94 promoter: enhancer/promoter region of simian cytomegalovirus major immediate early transcription unit IE94
>Addgene plasmid #221727 | pCS2+-Zeo-miR-430-10-11 mm | addgene full sequence | sequence record 449656 | Addgene NGS Result
CGCCATTCTGCCTGGGGACGTCGGAGCAAGCTTGATTTAGGTGACACTATAGAATACAAGCTACTTGTTC
TTTTTGCAGGATCCCATCGATTCGAATTCAGGATCATGGCCAAGTTGACCAGTGCCGTTCCGGTGCTCAC
CGCGCGCGACGTCGCCGGAGCGGTCGAGTTCTGGACCGACCGGCTCGGGTTCTCCCGGGACTTCGTGGAG
GACGACTTCGCCGGTGTGGTCCGGGACGACGTGACCCTGTTCATCAGCGCGGTCCAGGACCAGGTGGTGC
CGGACAACACCCTGGCCTGGGTGTGGGTGCGCGGCCTGGACGAGCTGTACGCCGAGTGGTCGGAGGTCGT
GTCCACGAACTTCCGGGACGCCTCCGGGCCGGCCATGACCGAGATCGGCGAGCAGCCGTGGGGGCGGGAG
TTCGCCCTGCGCGACCCGGCCGGCAACTGCGTGCACTTCGTGGCCGAGGAGCAGGACTGACTCGAGCCTC
TAGAAATAAGCTACCCCAACTTCTTAGCACTTTATAAGCTATAGTGAGTCGTATTACGTAGATCCAGACA
TGATAAGATACATTGATGAGTTTGGACAAACCACAACTAGAATGCAGTGAAAAAAATGCTTTATTTGTGA
AATTTGTGATGCTATTGCTTTATTTGTAACCATTATAAGCTGCAATAAACAAGTTAACAACAACAATTGC
ATTCATTTTATGTTTCAGGTTCAGGGGGAGGTGTGGGAGGTTTTTTAATTCGCGGCCGCGGCGCCAATGC
ATTGGGCCCGGTACCCAGCTTTTGTTCCCTTTAGTGAGGGTTAATTGCGCGCTTGGCGTAATCATGGTCA
TAGCTGTTTCCTGTGTGAAATTGTTATCCGCTCACAATTCCACACAACATACGAGCCGGGAGCATAAAGT
GTAAAGCCTGGGGTGCCTAATGAGTGAGCTAACTCACATTAATTGCGTTGCGCTCACTGCCCGCTTTCCA
GTCGGGAAACCTGTCGTGCCAGCTGCATTAATGAATCGGCCAACGCGCGGGGAGAGGCGGTTTGCGTATT
GGGCGCTCTTCCGCTTCCTCGCTCACTGACTCGCTGCGCTCGGTCGTTCGGCTGCGGCGAGCGGTATCAG
CTCACTCAAAGGCGGTAATACGGTTATCCACAGAATCAGGGGATAACGCAGGAAAGAACATGTGAGCAAA
AGGCCAGCAAAAGGCCAGGAACCGTAAAAAGGCCGCGTTGCTGGCGTTTTTCCATAGGCTCCGCCCCCCT
GACGAGCATCACAAAAATCGACGCTCAAGTCAGAGGTGGCGAAACCCGACAGGACTATAAAGATACCAGG
CGTTTCCCCCTGGAAGCTCCCTCGTGCGCTCTCCTGTTCCGACCCTGCCGCTTACCGGATACCTGTCCGC
CTTTCTCCCTTCGGGAAGCGTGGCGCTTTCTCATAGCTCACGCTGTAGGTATCTCAGTTCGGTGTAGGTC
GTTCGCTCCAAGCTGGGCTGTGTGCACGAACCCCCCGTTCAGCCCGACCGCTGCGCCTTATCCGGTAACT
ATCGTCTTGAGTCCAACCCGGTAAGACACGACTTATCGCCACTGGCAGCAGCCACTGGTAACAGGATTAG
CAGAGCGAGGTATGTAGGCGGTGCTACAGAGTTCTTGAAGTGGTGGCCTAACTACGGCTACACTAGAAGA
ACAGTATTTGGTATCTGCGCTCTGCTGAAGCCAGTTACCTTCGGAAAAAGAGTTGGTAGCTCTTGATCCG
GCAAACAAACCACCGCTGGTAGCGGTGGTTTTTTTGTTTGCAAGCAGCAGATTACGCGCAGAAAAAAAGG
ATCTCAAGAAGATCCTTTGATCTTTTCTACGGGGTCTGACGCTCAGTGGAACGAAAACTCACGTTAAGGG
ATTTTGGTCATGAGATTATCAAAAAGGATCTTCACCTAGATCCTTTTAAATTAAAAATGAAGTTTTAAAT
CAATCTAAAGTATATATGAGTAAACTTGGTCTGACAGTTACCAATGCTTAATCAGTGAGGCACCTATCTC
AGCGATCTGTCTATTTCGTTCATCCATAGTTGCCTGACTCCCCGTCGTGTAGATAACTACGATACGGGAG
GGCTTACCATCTGGCCCCAGTGCTGCAATGATACCGCGAGACCCACGCTCACCGGCTCCAGATTTATCAG
CAATAAACCAGCCAGCCGGAAGGGCCGAGCGCAGAAGTGGTCCTGCAACTTTATCCGCCTCCATCCAGTC
TATTAATTGTTGCCGGGAAGCTAGAGTAAGTAGTTCGCCAGTTAATAGTTTGCGCAACGTTGTTGCCATT
GCTACAGGCATCGTGGTGTCACGCTCGTCGTTTGGTATGGCTTCATTCAGCTCCGGTTCCCAACGATCAA
GGCGAGTTACATGATCCCCCATGTTGTGCAAAAAAGCGGTTAGCTCCTTCGGTCCTCCGATCGTTGTCAG
AAGTAAGTTGGCCGCAGTGTTATCACTCATGGTTATGGCAGCACTGCATAATTCTCTTACTGTCATGCCA
TCCGTAAGATGCTTTTCTGTGACTGGTGAGTACTCAACCAAGTCATTCTGAGAATAGTGTATGCGGCGAC
CGAGTTGCTCTTGCCCGGCGTCAATACGGGATAATACCGCGCCACATAGCAGAACTTTAAAAGTGCTCAT
CATTGGAAAACGTTCTTCGGGGCGAAAACTCTCAAGGATCTTACCGCTGTTGAGATCCAGTTCGATGTAA
CCCACTCGTGCACCCAACTGATCTTCAGCATCTTTTACTTTCACCAGCGTTTCTGGGTGAGCAAAAACAG
GAAGGCAAAATGCCGCAAAAAAGGGAATAAGGGCGACACGGAAATGTTGAATACTCATACTCTTCCTTTT
TCAATATTATTGAAGCATTTATCAGGGTTATTGTCTCATGAGCGGATACATATTTGAATGTATTTAGAAA
AATAAACAAATAGGGGTTCCGCGCACATTTCCCCGAAAAGTGCCACCTAAATTGTAAGCGTTAATATTTT
GTTAAAATTCGCGTTAAATTTTTGTTAAATCAGCTCATTTTTTAACCAATAGGCCGAAATCGGCAAAATC
CCTTATAAATCAAAAGAATAGACCGAGATAGGGT
[37 nt withheld, positions 3115-3151]
AAAGAACGTGGACTCCAACGTCAAAGG
[49 nt withheld, positions 3179-3227]
T
[91 nt withheld, positions 3229-3319]
G
[124 nt withheld, positions 3321-3444]
CCCATTCGCCATTCAGGCTGCGCAACTGTTGGGAAGGGCGATCGGTGCGGGCCTCTTCGCTATTACGCCA
GTCGACCGCCAATTCAATATGGCGTATATGGACTCATGCCAATTCAATATGGTGGATCTGGACCTGTGCC
AATTCAATATGGCGTATATGGACTCGTGCCAATTCAATATGGTGGATCTGGACCCCAGCCAATTCAATAT
GGCGGACTTGGCACCATGCCAATTCAATATGGCGGACCTGGCACTGTGCCAACTGGGGAGGGGTCTACTT
GGCACGGTGCCAAGTTTGAGGAGGGGTCTTGGCCCTGTGCCAAGTCCGCCATATTGAATTGGCATGGTGC
CAATAATGGCGGCCATATTGGCTATATGCCAGGATCAATATATAGGCAATATCCAATATGGCCCTATGCC
AATATGGCTATTGGCCAGGTTCAATACTATGTATTGGCCCTATGCCATATAGTATTCCATATATGGGTTT
TCCTATTGACGTAGATAGCCCCTCCCAATGGGCGGTCCCATATACCATATATGGGGCTTCCTAATACCGC
CCATAGCCACTCCCCCATTGACGTCAATGGTCTCTATATATGGTCTTTCCTATTGACGTCATATGGGCGG
TCCTATTGACGTATATGGCGCCTCCCCCATTGACGTCAATTACGGTAAATGGCCCGCCTGGCTCAATGCC
CATTGACGTCAATAGGACCACCCACCATTGACGTCAATGGGATGGCTCATTGCCCATTCATATCCGTTCT
CACGCCCCCTATTGACGTCAATGACGGTAAATGGCCCACTTGGCAGTACATCAATATCTATTAATAGTAA
CTTGGCAAGTACATTACTATTGGAAGTACGCCAGGGTACATTGGCAGTACTCCCATTGACGTCAATGGCG
GTAAATGGCCCGCGATGGCTGCCAAGTACATCCCCATTGACGTCAATGGGGAGGGGCAATGACGCAAATG
GGCGTTCCATTGACGTAAATGGGCGGTAGGCGTGCCTAATGGGAGGTCTATATAAGCAATGCTCGTTTAG
GGAAC
